>Addgene plasmid #68488 | TOPO GFP | depositor full sequence | sequence record 128115 | Full plasmid sequence
AGCGCCCAATACGCAAACCGCCTCTCCCCGCGCGTTGGCCGATTCATTAATGCAGCTGGCACGACAGGTT
TCCCGACTGGAAAGCGGGCAGTGAGCGCAACGCAATTAATGTGAGTTAGCTCACTCATTAGGCACCCCAG
GCTTTACACTTTATGCTTCCGGCTCGTATGTTGTGTGGAATTGTGAGCGGATAACAATTTCACACAGGAA
ACAGCTATGACCATGATTACGCCAAGCTATTTAGGTGACACTATAGAATACTCAAGCTATGCATCAAGCT
TGGTACCGAGCTCGGATCCTAACTCGAACGCTAGCTGTGCGATCGTTTACCATGGTGAGCAAGGGCGAGG
AGCTGTTCACCGGGGTGGTGCCCATCCTGGTCGAGCTGGACGGCGACGTAAACGGCCACAAGTTCAGCGT
GTCTGGCGAGGGCGAGGGCGATGCCACCTACGGCAAGCTGACCCTGAAGTTCATCTGCACCACCGGCAAG
CTGCCCGTGCCCTGGCCCACCCTCGTGACCACCCTGACCTACGGCGTGCAGTGCTTCAGCCGCTACCCCG
ACCACATGAAGCAGCACGACTTCTTCAAGTCCGCCATGCCCGAAGGCTACGTCCAGGAGCGCACCATCTT
CTTCAAGGACGACGGCAACTACAAGACCCGCGCCGAGGTGAAGTTCGAGGGCGACACCCTGGTGAACCGC
ATCGAGCTGAAGGGCATCGACTTCAAGGAGGACGGCAACATCCTGGGGCACAAGCTGGAGTACAACTACA
ACAGCCACAACGTCTATATCATGGCCGACAAGCAGAAGAACGGCATCAAGGCGAACTTCAAGATCCGCCA
CAACATCGAGGACGGCAGCGTGCAGCTCGCCGACCACTACCAGCAGAACACCCCCATCGGCGACGGCCCC
GTGCTGCTGCCCGACAACCACTACCTGAGCACCCAGTCCGCCCTGAGCAAAGACCCCAACGAGAAGCGCG
ATCACATGGTCCTGCTGGAGTTCGTGACCGCCGCCGGGATCACTCTCGGCATGGACGAGCTGTACAAGTA
AAAACGTTGTTGTTTGGGGTTGAATTACTCTGGATCCACTAGTAACGGCCGCCAGTGTGCTGGAATTCTG
CAGATATCCATCACACTGGCGGCCGCTCGAGCATGCATCTAGAGGGCCCAATTCGCCCTATAGTGAGTCG
TATTACAATTCACTGGCCGTCGTTTTACAACGTCGTGACTGGGAAAACCCTGGCGTTACCCAACTTAATC
GCCTTGCAGCACATCCCCCTTTCGCCAGCTGGCGTAATAGCGAAGAGGCCCGCACCGATCGCCCTTCCCA
ACAGTTGCGCAGCCTATACGTACGGCAGTTTAAGGTTTACACCTATAAAAGAGAGAGCCGTTATCGTCTG
TTTGTGGATGTACAGAGTGATATTATTGACACGCCGGGGCGACGGATGGTGATCCCCCTGGCCAGTGCAC
GTCTGCTGTCAGATAAAGTCTCCCGTGAACTTTACCCGGTGGTGCATATCGGGGATGAAAGCTGGCGCAT
GATGACCACCGATATGGCCAGTGTGCCGGTCTCCGTTATCGGGGAAGAAGTGGCTGATCTCAGCCACCGC
GAAAATGACATCAAAAACGCCATTAACCTGATGTTCTGGGGAATATAAATGTCAGGCATGAGATTATCAA
AAAGGATCTTCACCTAGATCCTTTTCACGTAGAAAGCCAGTCCGCAGAAACGGTGCTGACCCCGGATGAA
TGTCAGCTACTGGGCTATCTGGACAAGGGAAAACGCAAGCGCAAAGAGAAAGCAGGTAGCTTGCAGTGGG
CTTACATGGCGATAGCTAGACTGGGCGGTTTTATGGACAGCAAGCGAACCGGAATTGCCAGCTGGGGCGC
CCTCTGGTAAGGTTGGGAAGCCCTGCAAAGTAAACTGGATGGCTTTCTCGCCGCCAAGGATCTGATGGCG
CAGGGGATCAAGCTCTGATCAAGAGACAGGATGAGGATCGTTTCGCATGATTGAACAAGATGGATTGCAC
GCAGGTTCTCCGGCCGCTTGGGTGGAGAGGCTATTCGGCTATGACTGGGCACAACAGACAATCGGCTGCT
CTGATGCCGCCGTGTTCCGGCTGTCAGCGCAGGGGCGCCCGGTTCTTTTTGTCAAGACCGACCTGTCCGG
TGCCCTGAATGAACTGCAAGACGAGGCAGCGCGGCTATCGTGGCTGGCCACGACGGGCGTTCCTTGCGCA
GCTGTGCTCGACGTTGTCACTGAAGCGGGAAGGGACTGGCTGCTATTGGGCGAAGTGCCGGGGCAGGATC
TCCTGTCATCTCACCTTGCTCCTGCCGAGAAAGTATCCATCATGGCTGATGCAATGCGGCGGCTGCATAC
GCTTGATCCGGCTACCTGCCCATTCGACCACCAAGCGAAACATCGCATCGAGCGAGCACGTACTCGGATG
GAAGCCGGTCTTGTCGATCAGGATGATCTGGACGAAGAGCATCAGGGGCTCGCGCCAGCCGAACTGTTCG
CCAGGCTCAAGGCGAGCATGCCCGACGGCGAGGATCTCGTCGTGACCCATGGCGATGCCTGCTTGCCGAA
TATCATGGTGGAAAATGGCCGCTTTTCTGGATTCATCGACTGTGGCCGGCTGGGTGTGGCGGACCGCTAT
CAGGACATAGCGTTGGCTACCCGTGATATTGCTGAAGAGCTTGGCGGCGAATGGGCTGACCGCTTCCTCG
TGCTTTACGGTATCGCCGCTCCCGATTCGCAGCGCATCGCCTTCTATCGCCTTCTTGACGAGTTCTTCTG
AATTATTAACGCTTACAATTTCCTGATGCGGTATTTTCTCCTTACGCATCTGTGCGGTATTTCACACCGC
ATACAGGTGGCACTTTTCGGGGAAATGTGCGCGGAACCCCTATTTGTTTATTTTTCTAAATACATTCAAA
TATGTATCCGCTCATGAGACAATAACCCTGATAAATGCTTCAATAATAGCACGTGAGGAGGGCCACCATG
GCCAAGTTGACCAGTGCCGTTCCGGTGCTCACCGCGCGCGACGTCGCCGGAGCGGTCGAGTTCTGGACCG
ACCGGCTCGGGTTCTCCCGGGACTTCGTGGAGGACGACTTCGCCGGTGTGGTCCGGGACGACGTGACCCT
GTTCATCAGCGCGGTCCAGGACCAGGTGGTGCCGGACAACACCCTGGCCTGGGTGTGGGTGCGCGGCCTG
GACGAGCTGTACGCCGAGTGGTCGGAGGTCGTGTCCACGAACTTCCGGGACGCCTCCGGGCCGGCCATGA
CCGAGATCGGCGAGCAGCCGTGGGGGCGGGAGTTCGCCCTGCGCGACCCGGCCGGCAACTGCGTGCACTT
CGTGGCCGAGGAGCAGGACTGACACGTGCTAAAACTTCATTTTTAATTTAAAAGGATCTAGGTGAAGATC
CTTTTTGATAATCTCATGACCAAAATCCCTTAACGTGAGTTTTCGTTCCACTGAGCGTCAGACCCCGTAG
AAAAGATCAAAGGATCTTCTTGAGATCCTTTTTTTCTGCGCGTAATCTGCTGCTTGCAAACAAAAAAACC
ACCGCTACCAGCGGTGGTTTGTTTGCCGGATCAAGAGCTACCAACTCTTTTTCCGAAGGTAACTGGCTTC
AGCAGAGCGCAGATACCAAATACTGTCCTTCTAGTGTAGCCGTAGTTAGGCCACCACTTCAAGAACTCTG
TAGCACCGCCTACATACCTCGCTCTGCTAATCCTGTTACCAGTGGCTGCTGCCAGTGGCGATAAGTCGTG
TCTTACCGGGTTGGACTCAAGACGATAGTTACCGGATAAGGCGCAGCGGTCGGGCTGAACGGGGGGTTCG
TGCACACAGCCCAGCTTGGAGCGAACGACCTACACCGAACTGAGATACCTACAGCGTGAGCTATGAGAAA
GCGCCACGCTTCCCGAAGGGAGAAAGGCGGACAGGTATCCGGTAAGCGGCAGGGTCGGAACAGGAGAGCG
CACGAGGGAGCTTCCAGGGGGAAACGCCTGGTATCTTTATAGTCCTGTCGGGTTTCGCCACCTCTGACTT
GAGCGTCGATTTTTGTGATGCTCGTCAGGGGGGCGGAGCCTATGGAAAAACGCCAGCAACGCGGCCTTTT
TACGGTTCCTGGCCTTTTGCTGGCCTTTTGCTCACATGTTCTTTCCTGCGTTATCCCCTGATTCTGTGGA
TAACCGTATTACCGCCTTTGAGTGAGCTGATACCGCTCGCCGCAGCCGAACGACCGAGCGCAGCGAGTCA
GTGAGCGAGGAAGCGGAAG
Features (pLannotate 1.2.2; 15 found; start..end, strand, type, name):
      2..94      +  CDS            lacI (fragment): lac repressor; lacI; The lac repressor binds to the lac operator to inhibit transcription in E. coli. This inhibition can be relieved by adding lactose or isopropyl-β-D-thiogalactopyranoside (IPTG).
    107..128     +  protein_bind   CAP binding site: CAP binding activates transcription in the presence of cAMP. E. coli catabolite activator protein
    143..173     +  promoter       lac promoter: promoter for the E. coli lac operon
    181..197     +  protein_bind   lac operator: The lac repressor binds to the lac operator to inhibit transcription in E. coli. This inhibition can be relieved by adding lactose or isopropyl-β-D-thiogalactopyranoside (IPTG). lac repressor encoded by lacI
    239..257     +  promoter       SP6 promoter: promoter for bacteriophage SP6 RNA polymerase
    332..1051    +  CDS            EGFP: the original enhanced GFP (Yang et al., 1996) mammalian codon-optimized
   1177..1195    -  promoter       T7 promoter: promoter for bacteriophage T7 RNA polymerase
   1198..1345    +  CDS            lacZα (fragment): LacZα fragment of β-galactosidase; lacZ fragment
   1355..1658    +  CDS            ccdB (fragment): CcdB, a bacterial toxin that poisons DNA gyrase; ccdB; Plasmids containing the ccdB gene cannot be propagated in standard E. coli strains.
   1706..1975    +  CDS            tnpA (fragment): TN5P_ECOLX - Also known as tnp. Experimental evidence at protein level: Swiss-Prot protein existence level 1. Mediates transposition of transposon Tn5 by a 'cut and paste' mechanism. First, the monomeric transposase binds the 19 bp inverted DNA repeats flanking the transposon. Then, dimerization of the DNA- bound transposase creates a synaptic DNA complex. After nicking of the first DNA strand, excision of the transposon proceeds through a series of intermediates. The transposase then mediates the insertion of the transposon at a new site by strand transfer. The activity of the wild- type tran
   2007..2801    +  CDS            NeoR/KanR: aminoglycoside phosphotransferase from Tn5; aph(3')-II (or nptII); confers resistance to neomycin, kanamycin, and G418 (Geneticin®)
   2822..2873    -  misc_feature   bom (fragment): basis of mobility region from pBR322
   2900..2988    +  promoter       AmpR promoter (fragment): bla
   3008..3382    +  CDS            BleoR: antibiotic-binding protein; Sh ble from Streptoalloteichus hindustanus; confers resistance to bleomycin, phleomycin, and Zeocin™
   3520..4108    +  rep_origin     ori: high-copy-number ColE1/pMB1/pBR322/pUC origin of replication
