[The description below was written by a language model from this plasmid's Addgene catalogue record and pLannotate feature annotations shown in this document.]
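Description:
TOPO GFP is a small bacterial plasmid built on a TOPO-type cloning backbone (listed as TOPO 2-5) that serves as a donor or part vector in the GMAP modular assembly system. The catalogue gives a total size of about 4.3 kb, and the annotated depositor sequence is slightly shorter, at roughly 4.29 kb. It replicates in E. coli from a high-copy ColE1/pUC-type origin and is selected with kanamycin through the Tn5-derived aminoglycoside phosphotransferase (NeoR/KanR). The sequence also carries a Sh ble bleomycin/Zeocin resistance gene downstream of a partial AmpR promoter, although the record lists only kanamycin as the selection.

The payload is a roughly 720 bp green fluorescent protein coding sequence, annotated as the mammalian codon-optimised EGFP, which was introduced by Gibson cloning. It sits in the backbone's cloning region downstream of the lac regulatory elements: a CAP binding site, the lac promoter (the promoter named in the record) and the lac operator. Opposing SP6 and T7 phage promoters flank the insert. Fragments of lacZα and ccdB lie downstream of it and appear to be remnants of the lacZα–ccdB positive-selection cassette typical of this vector family. Partial lacI, Tn5 transposase and bom sequences are further backbone remnants.

According to the record, the plasmid's purpose is to supply GFP as a GMAP-compatible gene module, a sequence-verified reporter part that can be assembled with other modules into larger constructs. The feature table does not annotate the GMAP-specific flanking homology sites. The record also does not describe any downstream expression context beyond the bacterial lac promoter.
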