Addgene plasmid #68488: TOPO GFP
Purpose: TOPO construct expressing GFP for generation of GMAP-compatible gene
Depositing lab: Tyler Jacks. Depositing organization: Massachusetts Institute of Technology. Publication: A Modular Assembly Platform for Rapid Generation of DNA Constructs. Akama-Garren EH, Joshi NS, Tammela T, Chang GP, Wagner BL, Lee DY, Rideout Iii WM, Papagiannakopoulos T, Xue W, Jacks T. Sci Rep. 2016 Feb 18;6:16836. doi: 10.1038/srep16836. PubMed 26887506.
Backbone
  Vector backbone: TOPO 2-5
  Backbone size w/o insert (bp): 3584
  Total vector size (bp): 4307
  Vector type: Bacterial Expression ; GMAP
Growth in bacteria
  Bacterial resistance: Kanamycin, 50 μg/mL
  Growth temperature: 37°C
  Growth strain: Stbl3
  Copy number: Unknown
Gene/Insert
  Gene/Insert name: Green Fluorescent Protein (alt name: GFP)
  Insert size (bp): 723
  Promoter: Plac
  Cloning method: Gibson Cloning
  Sequencing primers: 5′ CTAACTCGAACGCTAGCTGTGCGATCGTTT; 3′ AGAGTAATTCAACCCCAAACAACAACGTTT
Terms and licenses: Academic/Nonprofit Terms; Industry Terms: Not Available to Industry
How to cite: TOPO GFP was a gift from Tyler Jacks (Addgene plasmid # 68488 ; http://n2t.net/addgene:68488 ; RRID:Addgene_68488)
