>Addgene plasmid #68488 | TOPO GFP | addgene partial sequence | sequence record 123276 | pBR322ori-F 5'-GGGAAACGCCTGGTATCTTT-3'
TCTGACTTGAGCGTCGATTTTTGTGATGCTCGTCAGGGGGGCGGAGCCTATGGAAAAACGCCAGCAACGC
GGCCTTTTTACGGTTCCTGGCCTTTTGCTGGCCTTTTGCTCACATGTTCTTTCCTGCGTTATCCCCTGAT
TCTGTGGATAACCGTATTACCGCCTTTGAGTGAGCTGATACCGCTCGCCGCAGCCGAACGACCGAGCGCA
GCGAGTCAGTGAGCGAGGAAGCGGAAGAGCGCCCAATACGCAAACCGCCTCTCCCCGCGCGTTGGCCGAT
TCATTAATGCAGCTGGCACGACAGGTTTCCCGACTGGAAAGCGGGCAGTGAGCGCAACGCAATTAATGTG
AGTTAGCTCACTCATTAGGCACCCCAGGCTTTACACTTTATGCTTCCGGCTCGTATGTTGTGTGGAATTG
TGAGCGGATAACAATTTCACACAGGAAACAGCTATGACCATGATTACGCCAAGCTATTTAGGTGACACTA
TAGAATACTCAAGCTATGCATCAAGCTTGGTACCGAGCTCGGATCCTAACTCGAACGCTAGCTGTGCGAT
CGTTTACCATGGTGAGCAAGGGCGAGGAGCTGTTCACCGGGGTGGTGCCCATCCTGGTCGAGCTGGACGG
CGACGTAAACGGCCACAAGTTCAGCGTGTCTGGCGAGGGCGAGGGCGATGCCACCTACGGCAAGCTGACC
CTGAAGTTCATCTGCACCACCGGCAAGCTGCCCGTGCCCTGGCCCACCCTCGTGACCACCCTGACCTACG
GCGTGCAGTGCTTCAGCCGCTACCCCGACCACATGAAGCAGCACGACTTCTTCAAGTCCGCCATGCCCGA
AGGCTACGTCCAGGAGCGCACCATCTTCTTCAAGGACGACGGCAACTACAAGACCCGCGCCGAGGTGAAG
TTCGAGGGCGACACCCTGGTGAACCGCATCGAGCTGAAGGGCATCGACTTCAAGGAGGACGGCAACATCC
TGGGGCACAAGCTGGAGTACAACTACAACAGCCACAACGTCTATATCATGGCCGACAAGCAGAAGAACGG
CATCAAGGCGAACTTCAAGATCCGCCACAACATCGAGGACGGCA
