>Addgene plasmid #68488 | TOPO GFP | addgene partial sequence | sequence record 123277 | ccdb-rev 5'-ATATGCACCACCGGGTAAAG-3'
GCAGACGTGCACTGGCCAGGGGGATCACCATCCGTCGCCCCGGCGTGTCAATAATATCACTCTGTACATC
CACAAACAGACGATAACGGCTCTCTCTTTTATAGGTGTAAACCTTAAACTGCCGTACGTATAGGCTGCGC
AACTGTTGGGAAGGGCGATCGGTGCGGGCCTCTTCGCTATTACGCCAGCTGGCGAAAGGGGGATGTGCTG
CAAGGCGATTAAGTTGGGTAACGCCAGGGTTTTCCCAGTCACGACGTTGTAAAACGACGGCCAGTGAATT
GTAATACGACTCACTATAGGGCGAATTGGGCCCTCTAGATGCATGCTCGAGCGGCCGCCAGTGTGATGGA
TATCTGCAGAATTCCAGCACACTGGCGGCCGTTACTAGTGGATCCAGAGTAATTCAACCCCAAACAACAA
CGTTTTTACTTGTACAGCTCGTCCATGCCGAGAGTGATCCCGGCGGCGGTCACGAACTCCAGCAGGACCA
TGTGATCGCGCTTCTCGTTGGGGTCTTTGCTCAGGGCGGACTGGGTGCTCAGGTAGTGGTTGTCGGGCAG
CAGCACGGGGCCGTCGCCGATGGGGGTGTTCTGCTGGTAGTGGTCGGCGAGCTGCACGCTGCCGTCCTCG
ATGTTGTGGCGGATCTTGAAGTTCGCCTTGATGCCGTTCTTCTGCTTGTCGGCCATGATATAGACGTTGT
GGCTGTTGTAGTTGTACTCCAGCTTGTGCCCCAGGATGTTGCCGTCCTCCTTGAAGTCGATGCCCTTCAG
CTCGATGCGGTTCACCAGGGTGTCGCCCTCGAACTTCACCTCGGCGCGGGTCTTGTAGTTGCCGTCGTCC
TTGAAGAAGATGGTGCGCTCCTGGACGTAGCCTTCGGGCATGGCGGACTTGAAGAAGTCGTGCTGCTTCA
TGTGGTCGGGGTAGCGGCTGAAGCACTGCACGCCGTAGGTCAGGGTGGTCACGA
